Addgene plasmid #20375: GST TopBP1 (aa 32-1522) His
Depositing lab: Aziz Sancar. Depositing organization: University of North Carolina at Chapel Hill. Publication: Cooperative activation of the ATR checkpoint kinase by TopBP1 and damaged DNA. Choi JH, Lindsey-Boltz LA, Sancar A. Nucleic Acids Res. 2009 Apr;37(5):1501-9. doi: 10.1093/nar/gkn1075. Epub 2009 Jan 12. PubMed 19139065.
Backbone
  Vector backbone: pGEX6P1
  Backbone manufacturer: Amersham
  Backbone size w/o insert (bp): 4900
  Vector type: Bacterial Expression
Growth in bacteria
  Bacterial resistance: Ampicillin, 100 μg/mL
  Growth temperature: 37°C
  Growth strain: DH5alpha
  Copy number: Unknown
Gene/Insert
  Gene/Insert name: TopBP1 (alt names: TOPBP1; topoisomerase II beta binding protein 1)
  Species: H. sapiens (human)
  Insert size (bp): 4566
  Mutation: Starts at aa32
  Entrez Gene: TOPBP1 (a.k.a. Dpb11, TOP2BP1)
  Tag / fusion protein: 6xHis (C terminal on insert)
  Cloning method: Restriction Enzyme; 3′ cloning site XhoI (not destroyed)
  Sequencing primers: 5′ pGEX 5'; 3′ pGEX 3'
Terms and licenses: Academic/Nonprofit Terms; Industry Terms: Not Available to Industry
Depositor comments: TopBP1 cDNA KIAA00259 was cloned by Weei-Chin Lin in EcoRI site of pGEX6P1. I added a His6 tag at the 3' end using the oligos TopBPF3 and TopBPR4 for PCR, then digested the PCR product with XhoI and replaced the XhoI fragment from pGEX6P1TopBP1 with the PCR product to generate pGEX6P1TopBP1His. NOTE: This plasmid was originally called full-length, and it is considered to have full length functionality in its original publication from the Sancar lab.
How to cite: GST TopBP1 (aa 32-1522) His was a gift from Aziz Sancar (Addgene plasmid # 20375 ; http://n2t.net/addgene:20375 ; RRID:Addgene_20375)
