[The description below was written by a language model from this plasmid's Addgene catalogue record.]
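Description:
GST TopBP1 (aa 32-1522) His is a bacterial expression plasmid built on the pGEX6P1 backbone (about 4.9 kb without insert) and carries a roughly 4.6 kb human TOPBP1 cDNA, encoding topoisomerase II beta binding protein 1. It is selected in E. coli with ampicillin; the record lists the copy number as unknown and provides no feature table, so the origin and promoter are not explicitly recorded. pGEX-series vectors generally express an N-terminal glutathione S-transferase fusion from an IPTG-inducible tac promoter, and the 6P versions place a PreScission protease site between GST and the insert, which is consistent with the construct's name.

The TopBP1 coding region begins at amino acid 32 and runs to residue 1522. The plasmid was originally referred to as full-length, and the depositor notes that the protein is considered to have full-length functionality in the associated publication. The cDNA had been cloned into the EcoRI site of pGEX6P1. A C-terminal 6xHis tag was then added by amplifying the 3' end with tag-encoding oligonucleotides and swapping the resulting XhoI fragment for the corresponding fragment in the parent plasmid; the 3' XhoI site remains intact. The encoded protein therefore carries GST at the N terminus and His6 at the C terminus, an arrangement that allows sequential affinity purification on glutathione and metal-chelate resins and so favours recovery of intact rather than truncated product. The associated work examined cooperative activation of the ATR checkpoint kinase by TopBP1 and damaged DNA, which points to use as a source of recombinant TopBP1 for biochemical assays.
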