>Addgene plasmid #20375 | GST TopBP1 (aa 32-1522) His | addgene partial sequence | sequence record 26227 | 20375 with pGEX-3
CGCGAGGCAGATCGTCAGTCAGTCACGATGCGGCCGCTCGAGTCGACTAGTGGTGGTGGTGGTGGTGTAC
TCTAGGTCGTTTGATTTTATTTTTTTCTGTAGGAGCTTTCCTCTTTTGTGATAATCCAGTCCCAAGTTCC
TTATTATTCTGAATAAATGAAATAGCTTCTGGTAGACAGTAATTTTCTACATGAGGAGGTGATTCCTGCA
TGAGATAATCAGCAATGTATTCTGTTCTCAAGCAGTACACGTTCTGGGCAGCAGCTTCTGCTATATTAAC
TCCCGAGTCATCTGGTTTCAGTTTATTCAAGTCAGAAAAAAGATGTGTGGCCTCTTTAAATAAAGGTACA
GAATGACCAGGTAGCACCTTTGCTCCTCCTGACTGAAGAAGGCGTTTGAAGCCTGCTTCTCGAGACTGAT
CCACATGTAAAATAACCTTCCACCCACTAAATGCTCCCTCAACAATGCCAGATTCTTGTCTTTGCTGGAT
TTTTTTTCTCCATCTCATTGCTGCAAGTGCTAGTCTTCGTTGCTGTACATTGATTCCAGTCAAAACATCA
AGTATGGAACTACTTCCCCATTCATAGTCTTCTTCCTGCACGAAGTGTCCAGCAGTCCTGCAGGCTTCAA
GGTAGGAGCGATGAAGCACCCACTTCCCAGCTGCCACTGAGGCTAAATACTTCTCGTTTCGAAGTGGATG
TCCCACAACAATGTGTGTACAGGTGGGATCAAAGCACTGCTTTTCTATCACCAATCCACCTAGTTTCTCA
ATCAGATGACAATAGTCAATACGTTCTTGAGGA
