>Addgene plasmid #20375 | GST TopBP1 (aa 32-1522) His | addgene partial sequence | sequence record 141264 | pGEX5 5'-GGGCTGGCAAGCCACGTTTGGTG-3'
AAAATCGGATCTGGAAGTTCTGTTCCAGGGGCCCCTGGGATCCCCGGAATTCCAATCAGAAGAATATCTT
CAGATTATTACAGAAGAAGAGGCATTGAAGATAAAGGAGAATGATAGATCACTTTATATCTGTGACCCTT
TTAGTGGCGTTGTCTTTGATCACCTCAAAAAGCTTGGCTGCAGAATTGTTGGTCCTCAAGTAGTCATATT
TTGTATGCACCACCAGCGATGTGTCCCAAGAGCCGAACATCCAGTTTATAATATGGTTATGTCTGATGTA
ACCATATCTTGTACAAGTCTGGAAAAAGAAAAAAGGGAAGAAGTTCATAAATATGTACAAATGATGGGCG
GACGAGTATACAGAGACCTTAATGTATCAGTAACTCACCTTATTGCAGGAGAAGTTGGTAGCAAAAAATA
TTTAGTTGCTGCAAACCTGAAGAAACCTATTTTGCTTCCCTCTTGGATAAAAACACTTTGGGAGAAGTCA
CAAGAGAAAAAAATAACTAGATATACTGATATAAACATGGAAGATTTCAAGTGTCCTATTTTTCTTGGTT
GCATAATCTGTGTGACTGGCTTATGTGGCTTAGACAGGAAAGAAGTTCAGCAACTCACAGTTAAGCATGG
AGGTCAATACATGGGACAATTGAAAATGAATGAATGTACACACCTCATTGTGCAAGAACCAAAAGGTCAG
AAGTATGAGTGTGCCAAGAGATGGAATGTACACTGTGTGACCACACAGTGGTTTTTTGACAGTATTGAGA
AAGGTTTTTGTCAGGATGAATCCATATACAAGACAGAACCTAGACCAGAAGCAAAGACTATGCCCAATTC
TTCAACTCCTACCAGCCAGATCAACACAATTGATAGTCGTACTCTTTCAGATGTCAGCAATATTTCCAAC
ATAAATGCAAGTTGCGTAAGTGAATCAATATGTAATTCACTTAACAGCAAACTGGAGCCTACACTTGAAA
ATCTAGAAAATCTGGATGTCAGTGCATTTCAAGCACCTGAAGATTTATTAGATGGTTGTCGGATATATCT
TTGCGGTTTTAGTGGCAGAAAGCT
